>Addgene plasmid #217275 | pMV-MarsTigger1c | addgene full sequence | sequence record 441871 | Addgene NGS Result
AAAAATAAACAAATAGGGGTTCCGCGCACATTTCCCCGAAAAGTGCCACCTGACGTCTAAGAAACCATTA
TTATCATGACATTAACCTATAAAAATAGGCGTATCACGAGGCCCTTTCGTTGTAAAACGACGGCCAGTCG
AACCACGCAATGCGTCTCGATCCGCAGTGTCTTGCGTCTCTCAATTGTACAGGTATCCCTTCCACATCGC
GACTTTCCCCATCGCGGTTTCGATATATCGCGGGTCGGCATAAGAAATTAAATGGGAATTTTGGGGGAGT
TTTGCGGAAGCCGCAGACGACACGCGAAGGCCAGCAGACGACACAGAAAAAGTTTAGAAACTCAGAAATG
CATAAAATATATGTATAGTATTGTATAATATCAACATATTTTATCTTTTAATACCATAAATATACACAAT
TTCTTTTTTAAAGTTAAAATAAGTAAAAAGTTAAAGTTTGCGAAAAGAACGCGAAAGCCAGCAGATGACA
CACAAAGGCTAGAAATGTAGAGATATCTTTAAAAAGTTTAGTAACTCATAAATGCATAAAATGTATGTAC
TGTTATGTATAATATTACCTGTACAGTATGTATTTTACTATTTAATAACATAAATGAACAGCTACACAAT
TTTTTTCCCTTAAAATTAAATTTGTAGTAAAAGAACTGCGGTTCTACGCACTGGTTTGGGGACCGGTGCT
AGCAATTCTACCGGGTAGGGGAGGCGCTTTTCCCAAGGCAGTCTGGAGCATGCGCTTTAGCAGCCCCGCT
GGGCACTTGGCGCTACACAAGTGGCCTCTGGCCTCGCACACATTCCACATCCACCGGTAGGCGCCAACCG
GCTCCGTTCTTTGGTGGCCCCTTCGCGCCACCTTCTACTCCTCCCCTAGTCAGGAAGTTCCCCCCCGCCC
CGCAGCTCGCGTCGTGCAGGACGTGACAAATGGAAGTAGCACGTCTCACTAGTCTCGTGCAGATGGACAG
CACCGCTGAGCAATGGAAGCGGGTAGGCCTTTGGGGCAGCGGCCAATAGCAGCTTTGCTCCTTCGCTTTC
TGGGCTCAGAGGCTGGGAAGGGGTGGGTCCGGGGGCGGGCTCAGGGGCGGGCTCAGGGGCGGGGCGGGCG
CCCGAAGGTCCTCCGGAGGCCCGGCATTCTGCACGCTTCAAAAGCGCACGTCTGCCGCGCTGTTCTCCTC
TTCCTCATCTCCGGGCCTTTCGACCTGCAGCCAACGCCACCATGGGGACCGAGTACAAGCCCACGGTGCG
CCTCGCCACCCGCGACGACGTCCCCCGGGCCGTACGCACCCTCGCCGCCGCGTTCGCCGACTACCCCGCC
ACGCGCCACACCGTCGACCCGGACCGCCACATCGAGCGGGTCACCGAGCTGCAAGAACTCTTCCTCACGC
GCGTCGGGCTCGACATCGGCAAGGTGTGGGTCGCGGACGACGGCGCCGCGGTGGCGGTCTGGACCACGCC
GGAGAGCGTCGAAGCGGGGGCGGTGTTCGCCGAGATCGGCCCGCGCATGGCCGAGTTGAGCGGTTCCCGG
CTGGCCGCGCAGCAACAGATGGAAGGCCTCCTGGCGCCGCACCGGCCCAAGGAGCCCGCGTGGTTCCTGG
CCACCGTCGGCGTCTCGCCCGACCACCAGGGCAAGGGTCTGGGCAGCGCCGTCGTGCTCCCCGGAGTGGA
GGCGGCCGAGCGCGCCGGGGTGCCCGCCTTCCTGGAGACCTCCGCGCCCCGCAACCTCCCCTTCTACGAG
CGGCTCGGCTTCACCGTCACCGCCGACGTCGAGGTGCCCGAAGGACCGCGCACCTGGTGCATGACCCGCA
AGCCCGGTGCCATCGATGCCACTAACTTCTCCCTGTTGAAACAAGCAGGGGATGTCGAAGAGAATCCCGG
GCCAATGGTGAGCAAGGGCGAGGAGCTGTTCACCGGGGTGGTGCCCATCCTGGTCGAGCTGGACGGCGAC
GTAAACGGCCACAAGTTCAGCGTGTCCGGCGAGGGCGAGGGCGATGCCACCTACGGCAAGCTGACCCTGA
AGTTCATCTGCACCACCGGCAAGCTGCCCGTGCCCTGGCCCACCCTCGTGACCACCCTGACCTACGGCGT
GCAGTGCTTCAGCCGCTACCCCGACCACATGAAGCAGCACGACTTCTTCAAGTCCGCCATGCCCGAAGGC
TACGTCCAGGAGCGCACCATCTTCTTCAAGGACGACGGCAACTACAAGACCCGCGCCGAGGTGAAGTTCG
AGGGCGACACCCTGGTGAACCGCATCGAGCTGAAGGGCATCGACTTCAAGGAGGACGGCAACATCCTGGG
GCACAAGCTGGAGTACAACTACAACAGCCACAACGTCTATATCATGGCCGACAAGCAGAAGAACGGCATC
AAGGTGAACTTCAAGATCCGCCACAACATCGAGGACGGCAGCGTGCAGCTCGCCGACCACTACCAGCAGA
ACACCCCCATCGGCGACGGCCCCGTGCTGCTGCCCGACAACCACTACCTGAGCACCCAGTCCGCCCTGAG
CAAAGACCCCAACGAGAAGCGCGATCACATGGTCCTGCTGGAGTTCGTGACCGCCGCCGGGATCACTCTC
GGCATGGACGAGCTGTACAAGTAATTAATTAAGCTCGCTGATCAGCCTCGACTGTGCCTTCTAGTTGCCA
GCCATCTGTTGTTTGCCCCTCCCCCGTGCCTTCCTTGACCCTGGAAGGTGCCACTCCCACTGTCCTTTCC
TAATAAAATGAGGAAATTGCATCGCATTGTCTGAGTAGGTGTCATTCTATTCTGGGGGGTGGGGTGGGGC
AGGACAGCAAGGGGGAGGATTGGGAAGACAATAGCAGGCATGCTGGGGATGCGGTGGGCTCTATGGCTTC
TGAGGCGCGCCCTCGAGAGCAAGGGATTACTCTTTAAGGTGTTATTGCTTCTGGACAATGCCCCCGGCCA
CCCAGAACCCCATGAATTCCATATTGAAGGCGTTGAAGTTATCTACATGCCAACTAACACAACGTCTCTC
ATTCAGCCTCTTGATCAGGGGGTAATACGGACATTTAAGGCACACTACACACGCTATTCAATGGAGAGGA
TCATAGAGACTATCGAAGAAAACCCCGACAAAGACAAAAAATTTTACGCGGATTTTCCAGATCGCGGGGG
TGCCATGCCCCTAACCCCCGCGATGTGGAAGGGATACCTGTAGGCCCAGAGACGGAGTCACTGCCAACCG
AGACGGTCATAGCTGTTTCCTGTGTGCCGCTTCCTCGCTCACTGACTCGCTGCGCTCGGTCGTTCGGCTG
CGGCGAGCGGTATCAGCTCACTCAAAGGCGGTAATACGGTTACCCACAGAATCAGGGGATAACGCAGGAA
AGAACATGTGAGCAAAAGGCCAGCAAAAGGCCAGGAACCGTAAAAAGGCCGCGTTGCTGGCGTTTTTCCA
TAGGCTCCGCCCCCCTGACGAGCATCACAAAAATCGACGCTCAAGTCAGAGGTGGCGAAACCCGACAGGA
CTATAAAGATACCAGGCGTTTCCCCCTGGAAGCTCCCTCGTGCGCTCTCCTGTTCCGACCCTGCCGCTTA
CCGGATACCTGTCCGCCTTTCTCCCTTCGGGAAGCGTGGCGCTTTCTCATAGCTCACGCTGTAGGTATCT
CAGTTCGGTGTAGGTCGTTCGCTCCAAGCTGGGCTGTGTGCACGAACCCCCCGTTCAGCCCGACCGCTGC
GCCTTATCCGGTAACTATCGTCTTGAGTCCAACCCGGTAAGACACGACTTATCGCCACTGGCAGCAGCCA
CTGGTAACAGGATTAGCAGAGCGAGGTATGTAGGCGGTGCTACAGAGTTCTTGAAGTGGTGGCCTAACTA
CGGCTACACTAGAAGAACAGTATTTGGTATCTGCGCTCTGCTGAAGCCAGTTACCTTCGGAAAAAGAGTT
GGTAGCTCTTGATCCGGCAAACAAACCACCGCTGGTAGCGGTGGTTTTTTTGTTTGCAAGCAGCAGATTA
CGCGCAGAAAAAAAGGATCTCAAGAAGATCCTTTGATCTTTTCTACGGGGTCTGACGCTCAGTGGAACGA
AAACTCACGTTAAGGGATTTTGGTCATGAGATTATCAAAAAGGATCTTCACCTAGATCCTTTTAAATTAA
AAATGAAGTTTTAAATCAATCTAAAGTATATATGAGTAAACTTGGTCTGACAGTTACCAATGCTTAATCA
GTGAGGCACCTATCTCAGCGATCTGTCTCTTTCGTTCATCCATAGTTGCCTGACTCCCCGTCGTGTAGAT
AACTACGATACGGGAGGGCTTACCATCTGGCCCCAGTGCTGCAATAATACCGCGGGACCCACGCTCACCG
GCTCCAGATTTATCAGCAATAAACCAGCCAGCCGGAAGGGCCGAGCGCAGAAGTGGTCCTGCAACTTTAT
CCGCCTCCATCCAGTCTATTAATTGTTGCCGGGAAGCTAGAGTAAGTAGTTCGCCAGTTAATAGTTTGCG
CAACGTTGTTGCCATCGCTACAGGCATCGTGGTATCACGCTCGTCGTTTGGTATGGCTTCATTCAGCTCC
GGTTCCCAACGATCAAGGCGAGTTACATGATCCCCCATGTTGCGCAAAAAAGCGGTTAGCTCCTTCGGTC
CTCCGATCGTTGTCAGAAGTAAGTTGGCCGCCGTGTTATCACTCATGGTTATGGCAGCACTACATAATTC
TCTTACTGTCATGCCATCCGTAAGATGCTTTTCTGTGACTGGTGAGTACTCAACCAAGTCATTCTGAGAA
TAGTGTATGCGGCGACCGAGTTGCTCTTGCCCGGCGTCAATACGGGATAATACCGCGCCACATAGCAGAA
CTTTAAAAGTGCTCATCATTGGAAAACGTTCTTCGGGGCGAAAACTCTCAAGGATCTTACCGCTGTTGAG
ATCCAGTTCGATGTAACCCACTCGTGCACCCAACTGATCTTCAGCATCTTTTACTTTCACCAGCGTTTCT
GGGTGAGCAAAAACAGGAAGGCAAAATGCCGCAAAAAAGGGAATAAGGGCGACACGGAAATGTTGAATAC
TCATACTCTTCCTTTTTCAATATTATTGAAGCATTTATCAGGGTTATTGTCTCATGAGCGGATACATATT
TGAATGTATTTAG
Features (pLannotate 1.2.2; 8 found; start..end, strand, type, name):
    118..138     -  CDS            lacZα (fragment): LacZα fragment of β-galactosidase; lacZ fragment
    713..1212    +  promoter       PGK promoter: mouse phosphoglycerate kinase 1 promoter
   1237..1831    +  CDS            PuroR (fragment): puromycin N-acetyltransferase; pac from Streptomyces alboniger; confers resistance to puromycin
   1895..2614    +  CDS            EGFP: the original enhanced GFP (Yang et al., 1996) mammalian codon-optimized
   2642..2866    +  polyA_signal   bGH poly(A) signal: bovine growth hormone polyadenylation signal
   3425..4013    -  rep_origin     ori: high-copy-number ColE1/pMB1/pBR322/pUC origin of replication
   4184..5044    -  CDS            AmpR: β-lactamase; bla; confers resistance to ampicillin, carbenicillin, and related antibiotics
   5045..26      -  promoter       AmpR promoter (across the origin): bla
