[The description below was written by a language model from this plasmid's Addgene catalogue record and pLannotate feature annotations shown in this document.]
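Description:
pMV-MarsTigger1c is a 5.1 kb transposon donor plasmid built on the pMV backbone and classed as a mammalian expression vector. It carries the synthetic terminal inverted repeats (TIRs) of the MarsTigger1c DNA transposon. In bacteria it is maintained through a high-copy ColE1/pUC-type origin and selected with ampicillin, conferred by the β-lactamase gene under its own bla promoter. A short lacZα remnant is also detected, presumably a leftover of the cloning vector.

The annotated cargo is a single mammalian expression unit. The mouse PGK promoter drives a puromycin N-acetyltransferase coding sequence, followed closely by EGFP and terminated by the bovine growth hormone polyadenylation signal. The short gap between the two coding sequences, with no second promoter annotated, suggests they are co-expressed from one transcript, possibly through a linker or self-cleaving peptide, but the record does not identify the joining element. The TIRs themselves were not recognised by the automated annotation, so their exact positions are not given. In a donor plasmid of this kind they would be expected to lie in the unannotated regions flanking the PGK–PuroR–EGFP–polyA cassette, marking the segment to be mobilised.

No transposase gene is annotated, which fits the stated role as a donor. The matching MarsTigger1c transposase would have to be supplied in trans, typically from a separate helper plasmid, to excise the TIR-flanked cassette and integrate it into the host genome. Stable integration can then be scored by puromycin resistance or EGFP fluorescence. The construct comes from a survey of DNA transposon activity in human cells aimed at finding new genome engineering tools.
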