Addgene plasmid #217275: pMV-MarsTigger1c
Purpose: Donor plasmid of MarsTigger1c Transposon
Depositing lab: Yong E Zhang. Depositing organization: Institute of Zoology, Chinese Academy of Sciences. Publication: Heterologous survey of 130 DNA transposons in human cells highlights their functional divergence and expands the genome engineering toolbox. Zhang T, Tan S, Tang N, Li Y, Zhang C, Sun J, Guo Y, Gao H, Cai Y, Sun W, Wang C, Fu L, Ma H, Wu Y, Hu X, Zhang X, Gee P, Yan W, Zhao Y, Chen Q, Guo B, Wang H, Zhang YE. Cell. 2024 Jul 11;187(14):3741-3760.e30. doi: 10.1016/j.cell.2024.05.007. Epub 2024 Jun 5. PubMed 38843831.
Backbone
  Vector backbone: pMV
  Vector type: Mammalian Expression
Growth in bacteria
  Bacterial resistance: Ampicillin, 100 μg/mL
  Growth temperature: 37°C
  Growth strain: DH5alpha
  Copy number: High Copy
Gene/Insert
  Gene/Insert name: TIRs of MarsTigger1c transposon
  Species: Synthetic
  Cloning method: Restriction Enzyme; 5′ cloning site Unknown (unknown if destroyed); 3′ cloning site Unknown (unknown if destroyed)
Terms and licenses: Academic/Nonprofit Terms; Industry Terms: Not Available to Industry
How to cite: pMV-MarsTigger1c was a gift from Yong E Zhang (Addgene plasmid # 217275 ; http://n2t.net/addgene:217275 ; RRID:Addgene_217275)
